Addgene plasmid #110832: pRP(Exp)-CMV> :dTomato:IRES:Puro
Purpose: Expresses dTomato (dT) red fluorescent reporter.
Depositing lab: Ande Satyanarayana. Publication: The tumor secretory factor ZAG promotes white adipose tissue browning and energy wasting. Elattar S, Dimri M, Satyanarayana A. FASEB J. 2018 Mar 23:fj201701465RR. doi: 10.1096/fj.201701465RR. PubMed 29570397.
Backbone
  Vector backbone: pUC19
  Backbone manufacturer: vector builder
  Backbone size w/o insert (bp): 4726
  Total vector size (bp): 5671
  Vector type: non-viral gene expression vector
  Selectable markers: Puromycin
Growth in bacteria
  Bacterial resistance: Ampicillin, 100 μg/mL
  Growth temperature: 37°C
  Growth strain: NEB Stable
  Copy number: High Copy
Gene/Insert
  Gene/Insert name: dTomato Tag (alt name: dT)
  Insert size (bp): 945
  Promoter: CMV
  Tag / fusion protein: IRES (C terminal on insert)
  Cloning method: Gateway Cloning
  Sequencing primers: 5′ dTomato-reverse primer: CCTCGCCCTTGCTCACCAT; 3′ CMV-forward primer: TTGACGCAAATGGGCGGTAGG
Resource information
  A portion of this plasmid was derived from a plasmid made by: vector builder
Terms and licenses: Academic/Nonprofit Terms; Industry Terms: Not Available to Industry
How to cite: pRP(Exp)-CMV> :dTomato:IRES:Puro was a gift from Ande Satyanarayana (Addgene plasmid # 110832 ; http://n2t.net/addgene:110832 ; RRID:Addgene_110832)
