[The description below was written by a language model from this plasmid's Addgene catalogue record and pLannotate feature annotations shown in this document.]
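Description:
pRP(Exp)-CMV> :dTomato:IRES:Puro is a non-viral mammalian expression plasmid of 5,671 bp, built on a pUC19-derived commercial backbone and assembled by multisite Gateway recombination. In bacteria it is maintained at high copy from a ColE1/pUC-type origin and selected with ampicillin through the bla gene and its native promoter. An f1 phage origin is also present, along with short remnants of lacZα, a tetracycline resistance gene and SV40 large T antigen, which are non-functional leftovers of vector construction.

The payload is a single bicistronic transcription unit. The human cytomegalovirus immediate early enhancer and promoter drive the dTomato coding sequence, a constitutively fluorescent dimeric orange-red protein derived from Discosoma. This is followed by an encephalomyocarditis virus IRES and the puromycin N-acetyltransferase gene. Because both open reading frames lie on one mRNA, cap-dependent translation yields the reporter while the IRES directs internal initiation of the resistance marker, so puromycin-selected cells should also express dTomato. The modules are bounded by attB4, attB1, attB2 and attB3 sites, the scars of the Gateway assembly of promoter, reporter and IRES-marker segments. An SV40 polyadenylation signal sits downstream of the cassette, although it is annotated on the opposite strand. Upstream of the promoter, a synthetic poly(A) signal and an RNA polymerase II pause site from the human α2 globin gene limit read-through transcription from the backbone.

The depositor and repository sequence annotations agree apart from minor differences in the called extents of the IRES and f1 origin. The stated purpose is expression of the dTomato red fluorescent reporter. The empty position in the name suggests it may serve as a reporter-only control, though the record does not say so.
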