Features (pLannotate 1.2.2; 19 found; start..end, strand, type, name):
      1..49      +  polyA_signal   poly(A) signal: synthetic polyadenylation signal
     63..154     +  misc_feature   pause site: RNA polymerase II transcriptional pause signal from the human α2 globin gene
    190..210     +  protein_bind   attB4: mutant version of attB; core recombination site for the Gateway® BP reaction BP Clonase™
    271..574     +  enhancer       CMV enhancer: human cytomegalovirus immediate early enhancer
    575..778     +  promoter       CMV promoter: human cytomegalovirus (CMV) immediate early promoter
    800..820     +  protein_bind   attB1: mutant version of attB; core recombination site for the Gateway® BP reaction BP Clonase™
    830..1531    +  CDS            dTomato: dTomato is a basic (constitutively fluorescent) orange fluorescent protein published in 2004, derived from Discosoma sp.. It is reported to be a somewhat slowly-maturing dimer with low acid sensitivity.
   1538..1558    -  protein_bind   attB2: mutant version of attB; core recombination site for the Gateway® BP reaction BP Clonase™
   1560..2146    +  misc_feature   IRES2: internal ribosome entry site (IRES) of the encephalomyocarditis virus (EMCV)
   2147..2746    +  CDS            PuroR: puromycin N-acetyltransferase; pac from Streptomyces alboniger; confers resistance to puromycin
   2747..2767    -  protein_bind   attB3: mutant version of attB; core recombination site for the Gateway® BP reaction BP Clonase™
   2795..2916    -  polyA_signal   SV40 poly(A) signal: SV40 polyadenylation signal
   2939..3007    -  CDS            large T antigen (fragment): large T antigen from SV40 (simian virus 40)
   3023..3155    +  CDS            TcR (fragment): tetracycline efflux protein; tet; confers resistance to tetracycline
   3335..3923    -  rep_origin     ori: high-copy-number ColE1/pMB1/pBR322/pUC origin of replication
   4094..4954    -  CDS            AmpR: β-lactamase; bla; confers resistance to ampicillin, carbenicillin, and related antibiotics
   4955..5059    -  promoter       AmpR promoter: bla
   5086..5541    +  rep_origin     f1 ori (sequence partly withheld): f1 bacteriophage origin of replication; arrow indicates direction of (+) strand synthesis
   5546..5613    -  CDS            lacZα (fragment): LacZα fragment of β-galactosidase; lacZ fragment
>Addgene plasmid #110832 | pRP(Exp)-CMV> :dTomato:IRES:Puro | depositor full sequence | sequence record 208989 | pRP(Exp)-CMV> :dTomato:IRES:Puro sequence 5671 bps
AATAAAATATCTTTATTTTCATTACATCTGTGTGTTGGTTTTTTGTGTGAATCGATAGTACTAACATACG
CTCTCCATCAAAACAAAACGAAACAAAACAAACTAGCAAAATAGGCTGTCCCCAGTGCAAGTGCAGGTGC
CAGAACATTTCTCTATCGATAGGTACCGAGCTCTTACGCGTGCTAGCATCAACTTTGTATAGAAAAGTTG
TAGTTATTAATAGTAATCAATTACGGGGTCATTAGTTCATAGCCCATATATGGAGTTCCGCGTTACATAA
CTTACGGTAAATGGCCCGCCTGGCTGACCGCCCAACGACCCCCGCCCATTGACGTCAATAATGACGTATG
TTCCCATAGTAACGCCAATAGGGACTTTCCATTGACGTCAATGGGTGGAGTATTTACGGTAAACTGCCCA
CTTGGCAGTACATCAAGTGTATCATATGCCAAGTACGCCCCCTATTGACGTCAATGACGGTAAATGGCCC
GCCTGGCATTATGCCCAGTACATGACCTTATGGGACTTTCCTACTTGGCAGTACATCTACGTATTAGTCA
TCGCTATTACCATGGTGATGCGGTTTTGGCAGTACATCAATGGGCGTGGATAGCGGTTTGACTCACGGGG
ATTTCCAAGTCTCCACCCCATTGACGTCAATGGGAGTTTGTTTTGGCACCAAAATCAACGGGACTTTCCA
AAATGTCGTAACAACTCCGCCCCATTGACGCAAATGGGCGGTAGGCGTGTACGGTGGGAGGTCTATATAA
GCAGAGCTGGTTTAGTGAACCGTCAGATCCAAGTTTGTACAAAAAAGCAGGCTGCCACCATGGTGAGCAA
GGGCGAGGAGGTCATCAAAGAGTTCATGCGCTTCAAGGTGCGCATGGAGGGCTCCATGAACGGCCACGAG
TTCGAGATCGAGGGCGAGGGCGAGGGCCGCCCCTACGAGGGCACCCAGACCGCCAAGCTGAAGGTGACCA
AGGGCGGCCCCCTGCCCTTCGCCTGGGACATCCTGTCCCCCCAGTTCATGTACGGCTCCAAGGCGTACGT
GAAGCACCCCGCCGACATCCCCGATTACAAGAAGCTGTCCTTCCCCGAGGGCTTCAAGTGGGAGCGCGTG
ATGAACTTCGAGGACGGCGGTCTGGTGACCGTGACCCAGGACTCCTCCCTGCAGGACGGCACGCTGATCT
ACAAGGTGAAGATGCGCGGCACCAACTTCCCCCCCGACGGCCCCGTAATGCAGAAGAAGACCATGGGCTG
GGAGGCCTCCACCGAGCGCCTGTACCCCCGCGACGGCGTGCTGAAGGGCGAGATCCACCAGGCCCTGAAG
CTGAAGGACGGCGGCCACTACCTGGTGGAGTTCAAGACCATCTACATGGCCAAGAAGCCCGTGCAACTGC
CCGGCTACTACTACGTGGACACCAAGCTGGACATCACCTCCCACAACGAGGACTACACCATCGTGGAACA
GTACGAGCGCTCCGAGGGCCGCCACCACCTGTTCCTGTACGGCATGGACGAGCTGTACAAGTAAACCCAG
CTTTCTTGTACAAAGTGGGCCCCTCTCCCTCCCCCCCCCCTAACGTTACTGGCCGAAGCCGCTTGGAATA
AGGCCGGTGTGCGTTTGTCTATATGTTATTTTCCACCATATTGCCGTCTTTTGGCAATGTGAGGGCCCGG
AAACCTGGCCCTGTCTTCTTGACGAGCATTCCTAGGGGTCTTTCCCCTCTCGCCAAAGGAATGCAAGGTC
TGTTGAATGTCGTGAAGGAAGCAGTTCCTCTGGAAGCTTCTTGAAGACAAACAACGTCTGTAGCGACCCT
TTGCAGGCAGCGGAACCCCCCACCTGGCGACAGGTGCCTCTGCGGCCAAAAGCCACGTGTATAAGATACA
CCTGCAAAGGCGGCACAACCCCAGTGCCACGTTGTGAGTTGGATAGTTGTGGAAAGAGTCAAATGGCTCT
CCTCAAGCGTATTCAACAAGGGGCTGAAGGATGCCCAGAAGGTACCCCATTGTATGGGATCTGATCTGGG
GCCTCGGTACACATGCTTTACATGTGTTTAGTCGAGGTTAAAAAAACGTCTAGGCCCCCCGAACCACGGG
GACGTGGTTTTCCTTTGAAAAACACGATGATAATATGGCCACAACCATGACCGAGTACAAGCCCACGGTG
CGCCTCGCCACCCGCGACGACGTCCCCAGGGCCGTACGCACCCTCGCCGCCGCGTTCGCCGACTACCCCG
CCACGCGCCACACCGTCGATCCGGACCGCCACATCGAGCGGGTCACCGAGCTGCAAGAACTCTTCCTCAC
GCGCGTCGGGCTCGACATCGGCAAGGTGTGGGTCGCGGACGACGGCGCCGCGGTGGCGGTCTGGACCACG
CCGGAGAGCGTCGAAGCGGGGGCGGTGTTCGCCGAGATCGGCCCGCGCATGGCCGAGTTGAGCGGTTCCC
GGCTGGCCGCGCAGCAACAGATGGAAGGCCTCCTGGCGCCGCACCGGCCCAAGGAGCCCGCGTGGTTCCT
GGCCACCGTCGGCGTCTCGCCCGACCACCAGGGCAAGGGTCTGGGCAGCGCCGTCGTGCTCCCCGGAGTG
GAGGCGGCCGAGCGCGCCGGGGTGCCCGCCTTCCTGGAGACCTCCGCGCCCCGCAACCTCCCCTTCTACG
AGCGGCTCGGCTTCACCGTCACCGCCGACGTCGAGGTGCCCGAAGGACCGCGCACCTGGTGCATGACCCG
CAAGCCCGGTGCCTGACAACTTTATTATACATAGTTGATGGCCGGCCGCTTCGAGCAGACATGATAAGAT
ACATTGATGAGTTTGGACAAACCACAACTAGAATGCAGTGAAAAAAATGCTTTATTTGTGAAATTTGTGA
TGCTATTGCTTTATTTGTAACCATTATAAGCTGCAATAAACAAGTTAACAACAACAATTGCATTCATTTT
ATGTTTCAGGTTCAGGGGGAGGTGTGGGAGGTTTTTTAAAGCAAGTAAAACCTCTACAAATGTGGTAAAA
TCGATAAGGATCCGTCGACCGATGCCCTTGAGAGCCTTCAACCCAGTCAGCTCCTTCCGGTGGGCGCGGG
GCATGACTATCGTCGCCGCACTTATGACTGTCTTCTTTATCATGCAACTCGTAGGACAGGTGCCGGCAGC
GCTCTTCCGCTTCCTCGCTCACTGACTCGCTGCGCTCGGTCGTTCGGCTGCGGCGAGCGGTATCAGCTCA
CTCAAAGGCGGTAATACGGTTATCCACAGAATCAGGGGATAACGCAGGAAAGAACATGTGAGCAAAAGGC
CAGCAAAAGGCCAGGAACCGTAAAAAGGCCGCGTTGCTGGCGTTTTTCCATAGGCTCCGCCCCCCTGACG
AGCATCACAAAAATCGACGCTCAAGTCAGAGGTGGCGAAACCCGACAGGACTATAAAGATACCAGGCGTT
TCCCCCTGGAAGCTCCCTCGTGCGCTCTCCTGTTCCGACCCTGCCGCTTACCGGATACCTGTCCGCCTTT
CTCCCTTCGGGAAGCGTGGCGCTTTCTCATAGCTCACGCTGTAGGTATCTCAGTTCGGTGTAGGTCGTTC
GCTCCAAGCTGGGCTGTGTGCACGAACCCCCCGTTCAGCCCGACCGCTGCGCCTTATCCGGTAACTATCG
TCTTGAGTCCAACCCGGTAAGACACGACTTATCGCCACTGGCAGCAGCCACTGGTAACAGGATTAGCAGA
GCGAGGTATGTAGGCGGTGCTACAGAGTTCTTGAAGTGGTGGCCTAACTACGGCTACACTAGAAGGACAG
TATTTGGTATCTGCGCTCTGCTGAAGCCAGTTACCTTCGGAAAAAGAGTTGGTAGCTCTTGATCCGGCAA
ACAAACCACCGCTGGTAGCGGTGGTTTTTTTGTTTGCAAGCAGCAGATTACGCGCAGAAAAAAAGGATCT
CAAGAAGATCCTTTGATCTTTTCTACGGGGTCTGACGCTCAGTGGAACGAAAACTCACGTTAAGGGATTT
TGGTCATGAGATTATCAAAAAGGATCTTCACCTAGATCCTTTTAAATTAAAAATGAAGTTTTAAATCAAT
CTAAAGTATATATGAGTAAACTTGGTCTGACAGTTACCAATGCTTAATCAGTGAGGCACCTATCTCAGCG
ATCTGTCTATTTCGTTCATCCATAGTTGCCTGACTCCCCGTCGTGTAGATAACTACGATACGGGAGGGCT
TACCATCTGGCCCCAGTGCTGCAATGATACCGCGAGACCCACGCTCACCGGCTCCAGATTTATCAGCAAT
AAACCAGCCAGCCGGAAGGGCCGAGCGCAGAAGTGGTCCTGCAACTTTATCCGCCTCCATCCAGTCTATT
AATTGTTGCCGGGAAGCTAGAGTAAGTAGTTCGCCAGTTAATAGTTTGCGCAACGTTGTTGCCATTGCTA
CAGGCATCGTGGTGTCACGCTCGTCGTTTGGTATGGCTTCATTCAGCTCCGGTTCCCAACGATCAAGGCG
AGTTACATGATCCCCCATGTTGTGCAAAAAAGCGGTTAGCTCCTTCGGTCCTCCGATCGTTGTCAGAAGT
AAGTTGGCCGCAGTGTTATCACTCATGGTTATGGCAGCACTGCATAATTCTCTTACTGTCATGCCATCCG
TAAGATGCTTTTCTGTGACTGGTGAGTACTCAACCAAGTCATTCTGAGAATAGTGTATGCGGCGACCGAG
TTGCTCTTGCCCGGCGTCAATACGGGATAATACCGCGCCACATAGCAGAACTTTAAAAGTGCTCATCATT
GGAAAACGTTCTTCGGGGCGAAAACTCTCAAGGATCTTACCGCTGTTGAGATCCAGTTCGATGTAACCCA
CTCGTGCACCCAACTGATCTTCAGCATCTTTTACTTTCACCAGCGTTTCTGGGTGAGCAAAAACAGGAAG
GCAAAATGCCGCAAAAAAGGGAATAAGGGCGACACGGAAATGTTGAATACTCATACTCTTCCTTTTTCAA
TATTATTGAAGCATTTATCAGGGTTATTGTCTCATGAGCGGATACATATTTGAATGTATTTAGAAAAATA
AACAAATAGGGGTTCCGCGCACATTTCCCCGAAAAGTGCCACCTG
[124 nt withheld, positions 5086-5209]
C
[91 nt withheld, positions 5211-5301]
A
[49 nt withheld, positions 5303-5351]
CCTTTGACGTTGGAGTCCACGTTCTTT
[37 nt withheld, positions 5379-5415]
ACCCTATCTCGGTCTATTCTTTTGATTTATAAGGGATTTTGCCGATTTCGGCCTATTGGTTAAAAAATGA
GCTGATTTAACAAAAATTTAACGCGAATTTTAACAAAATATTAACGTTTACAATTTCCCATTCGCCATTC
AGGCTGCGCAACTGTTGGGAAGGGCGATCGGTGCGGGCCTCTTCGCTATTACGCCAGCCCAAGCTACCAT
GATAAGTAAGTAATATTAAGGTACGGGAGGTACTTGGAGCGGCCGC
