Features (pLannotate 1.2.2; 19 found; start..end, strand, type, name):
      1..49      +  polyA_signal   poly(A) signal: synthetic polyadenylation signal
     63..154     +  misc_feature   pause site: RNA polymerase II transcriptional pause signal from the human α2 globin gene
    190..210     +  protein_bind   attB4: mutant version of attB; core recombination site for the Gateway® BP reaction BP Clonase™
    271..574     +  enhancer       CMV enhancer: human cytomegalovirus immediate early enhancer
    575..778     +  promoter       CMV promoter: human cytomegalovirus (CMV) immediate early promoter
    800..820     +  protein_bind   attB1: mutant version of attB; core recombination site for the Gateway® BP reaction BP Clonase™
    830..1531    +  CDS            dTomato: dTomato is a basic (constitutively fluorescent) orange fluorescent protein published in 2004, derived from Discosoma sp.. It is reported to be a somewhat slowly-maturing dimer with low acid sensitivity.
   1538..1558    -  protein_bind   attB2: mutant version of attB; core recombination site for the Gateway® BP reaction BP Clonase™
   1671..2133    +  misc_feature   IRES: internal ribosome entry site (IRES) of the encephalomyocarditis virus (EMCV)
   2147..2746    +  CDS            PuroR: puromycin N-acetyltransferase; pac from Streptomyces alboniger; confers resistance to puromycin
   2747..2767    -  protein_bind   attB3: mutant version of attB; core recombination site for the Gateway® BP reaction BP Clonase™
   2795..2916    -  polyA_signal   SV40 poly(A) signal: SV40 polyadenylation signal
   2939..3007    -  CDS            large T antigen (fragment): large T antigen from SV40 (simian virus 40)
   3023..3155    +  CDS            TcR (fragment): tetracycline efflux protein; tet; confers resistance to tetracycline
   3335..3923    -  rep_origin     ori: high-copy-number ColE1/pMB1/pBR322/pUC origin of replication
   4094..4954    -  CDS            AmpR: β-lactamase; bla; confers resistance to ampicillin, carbenicillin, and related antibiotics
   4955..5059    -  promoter       AmpR promoter: bla
   5086..5514    +  rep_origin     f1 ori (sequence partly withheld): f1 bacteriophage origin of replication; arrow indicates direction of (+) strand synthesis
   5546..5613    -  CDS            lacZα (fragment): LacZα fragment of β-galactosidase; lacZ fragment
>Addgene plasmid #110832 | pRP(Exp)-CMV> :dTomato:IRES:Puro | addgene full sequence | sequence record 214110 | Addgene NGS Result
AATAAAATATCTTTATTTTCATTACATCTGTGTGTTGGTTTTTTGTGTGAATCGATAGTACTAACATACG
CTCTCCATCAAAACAAAACGAAACAAAACAAACTAGCAAAATAGGCTGTCCCCAGTGCAAGTGCAGGTGC
CAGAACATTTCTCTATCGATAGGTACCGAGCTCTTACGCGTGCTAGCATCAACTTTGTATAGAAAAGTTG
TAGTTATTAATAGTAATCAATTACGGGGTCATTAGTTCATAGCCCATATATGGAGTTCCGCGTTACATAA
CTTACGGTAAATGGCCCGCCTGGCTGACCGCCCAACGACCCCCGCCCATTGACGTCAATAATGACGTATG
TTCCCATAGTAACGCCAATAGGGACTTTCCATTGACGTCAATGGGTGGAGTATTTACGGTAAACTGCCCA
CTTGGCAGTACATCAAGTGTATCATATGCCAAGTACGCCCCCTATTGACGTCAATGACGGTAAATGGCCC
GCCTGGCATTATGCCCAGTACATGACCTTATGGGACTTTCCTACTTGGCAGTACATCTACGTATTAGTCA
TCGCTATTACCATGGTGATGCGGTTTTGGCAGTACATCAATGGGCGTGGATAGCGGTTTGACTCACGGGG
ATTTCCAAGTCTCCACCCCATTGACGTCAATGGGAGTTTGTTTTGGCACCAAAATCAACGGGACTTTCCA
AAATGTCGTAACAACTCCGCCCCATTGACGCAAATGGGCGGTAGGCGTGTACGGTGGGAGGTCTATATAA
GCAGAGCTGGTTTAGTGAACCGTCAGATCCAAGTTTGTACAAAAAAGCAGGCTGCCACCATGGTGAGCAA
GGGCGAGGAGGTCATCAAAGAGTTCATGCGCTTCAAGGTGCGCATGGAGGGCTCCATGAACGGCCACGAG
TTCGAGATCGAGGGCGAGGGCGAGGGCCGCCCCTACGAGGGCACCCAGACCGCCAAGCTGAAGGTGACCA
AGGGCGGCCCCCTGCCCTTCGCCTGGGACATCCTGTCCCCCCAGTTCATGTACGGCTCCAAGGCGTACGT
GAAGCACCCCGCCGACATCCCCGATTACAAGAAGCTGTCCTTCCCCGAGGGCTTCAAGTGGGAGCGCGTG
ATGAACTTCGAGGACGGCGGTCTGGTGACCGTGACCCAGGACTCCTCCCTGCAGGACGGCACGCTGATCT
ACAAGGTGAAGATGCGCGGCACCAACTTCCCCCCCGACGGCCCCGTAATGCAGAAGAAGACCATGGGCTG
GGAGGCCTCCACCGAGCGCCTGTACCCCCGCGACGGCGTGCTGAAGGGCGAGATCCACCAGGCCCTGAAG
CTGAAGGACGGCGGCCACTACCTGGTGGAGTTCAAGACCATCTACATGGCCAAGAAGCCCGTGCAACTGC
CCGGCTACTACTACGTGGACACCAAGCTGGACATCACCTCCCACAACGAGGACTACACCATCGTGGAACA
GTACGAGCGCTCCGAGGGCCGCCACCACCTGTTCCTGTACGGCATGGACGAGCTGTACAAGTAAACCCAG
CTTTCTTGTACAAAGTGGGCCCCTCTCCCTCCCCCCCCCCTAACGTTACTGGCCGAAGCCGCTTGGAATA
AGGCCGGTGTGCGTTTGTCTATATGTTATTTTCCACCATATTGCCGTCTTTTGGCAATGTGAGGGCCCGG
AAACCTGGCCCTGTCTTCTTGACGAGCATTCCTAGGGGTCTTTCCCCTCTCGCCAAAGGAATGCAAGGTC
TGTTGAATGTCGTGAAGGAAGCAGTTCCTCTGGAAGCTTCTTGAAGACAAACAACGTCTGTAGCGACCCT
TTGCAGGCAGCGGAACCCCCCACCTGGCGACAGGTGCCTCTGCGGCCAAAAGCCACGTGTATAAGATACA
CCTGCAAAGGCGGCACAACCCCAGTGCCACGTTGTGAGTTGGATAGTTGTGGAAAGAGTCAAATGGCTCT
CCTCAAGCGTATTCAACAAGGGGCTGAAGGATGCCCAGAAGGTACCCCATTGTATGGGATCTGATCTGGG
GCCTCGGTGCACATGCTTTACATGTGTTTAGTCGAGGTTAAAAAAACGTCTAGGCCCCCCGAACCACGGG
GACGTGGTTTTCCTTTGAAAAACACGATGATAATATGGCCACAACCATGACCGAGTACAAGCCCACGGTG
CGCCTCGCCACCCGCGACGACGTCCCCAGGGCCGTACGCACCCTCGCCGCCGCGTTCGCCGACTACCCCG
CCACGCGCCACACCGTCGATCCGGACCGCCACATCGAGCGGGTCACCGAGCTGCAAGAACTCTTCCTCAC
GCGCGTCGGGCTCGACATCGGCAAGGTGTGGGTCGCGGACGACGGCGCCGCGGTGGCGGTCTGGACCACG
CCGGAGAGCGTCGAAGCGGGGGCGGTGTTCGCCGAGATCGGCCCGCGCATGGCCGAGTTGAGCGGTTCCC
GGCTGGCCGCGCAGCAACAGATGGAAGGCCTCCTGGCGCCGCACCGGCCCAAGGAGCCCGCGTGGTTCCT
GGCCACCGTCGGCGTCTCGCCCGACCACCAGGGCAAGGGTCTGGGCAGCGCCGTCGTGCTCCCCGGAGTG
GAGGCGGCCGAGCGCGCCGGGGTGCCCGCCTTCCTGGAGACCTCCGCGCCCCGCAACCTCCCCTTCTACG
AGCGGCTCGGCTTCACCGTCACCGCCGACGTCGAGGTGCCCGAAGGACCGCGCACCTGGTGCATGACCCG
CAAGCCCGGTGCCTGACAACTTTATTATACATAGTTGATGGCCGGCCGCTTCGAGCAGACATGATAAGAT
ACATTGATGAGTTTGGACAAACCACAACTAGAATGCAGTGAAAAAAATGCTTTATTTGTGAAATTTGTGA
TGCTATTGCTTTATTTGTAACCATTATAAGCTGCAATAAACAAGTTAACAACAACAATTGCATTCATTTT
ATGTTTCAGGTTCAGGGGGAGGTGTGGGAGGTTTTTTAAAGCAAGTAAAACCTCTACAAATGTGGTAAAA
TCGATAAGGATCCGTCGACCGATGCCCTTGAGAGCCTTCAACCCAGTCAGCTCCTTCCGGTGGGCGCGGG
GCATGACTATCGTCGCCGCACTTATGACTGTCTTCTTTATCATGCAACTCGTAGGACAGGTGCCGGCAGC
GCTCTTCCGCTTCCTCGCTCACTGACTCGCTGCGCTCGGTCGTTCGGCTGCGGCGAGCGGTATCAGCTCA
CTCAAAGGCGGTAATACGGTTATCCACAGAATCAGGGGATAACGCAGGAAAGAACATGTGAGCAAAAGGC
CAGCAAAAGGCCAGGAACCGTAAAAAGGCCGCGTTGCTGGCGTTTTTCCATAGGCTCCGCCCCCCTGACG
AGCATCACAAAAATCGACGCTCAAGTCAGAGGTGGCGAAACCCGACAGGACTATAAAGATACCAGGCGTT
TCCCCCTGGAAGCTCCCTCGTGCGCTCTCCTGTTCCGACCCTGCCGCTTACCGGATACCTGTCCGCCTTT
CTCCCTTCGGGAAGCGTGGCGCTTTCTCATAGCTCACGCTGTAGGTATCTCAGTTCGGTGTAGGTCGTTC
GCTCCAAGCTGGGCTGTGTGCACGAACCCCCCGTTCAGCCCGACCGCTGCGCCTTATCCGGTAACTATCG
TCTTGAGTCCAACCCGGTAAGACACGACTTATCGCCACTGGCAGCAGCCACTGGTAACAGGATTAGCAGA
GCGAGGTATGTAGGCGGTGCTACAGAGTTCTTGAAGTGGTGGCCTAACTACGGCTACACTAGAAGAACAG
TATTTGGTATCTGCGCTCTGCTGAAGCCAGTTACCTTCGGAAAAAGAGTTGGTAGCTCTTGATCCGGCAA
ACAAACCACCGCTGGTAGCGGTGGTTTTTTTGTTTGCAAGCAGCAGATTACGCGCAGAAAAAAAGGATCT
CAAGAAGATCCTTTGATCTTTTCTACGGGGTCTGACGCTCAGTGGAACGAAAACTCACGTTAAGGGATTT
TGGTCATGAGATTATCAAAAAGGATCTTCACCTAGATCCTTTTAAATTAAAAATGAAGTTTTAAATCAAT
CTAAAGTATATATGAGTAAACTTGGTCTGACAGTTACCAATGCTTAATCAGTGAGGCACCTATCTCAGCG
ATCTGTCTATTTCGTTCATCCATAGTTGCCTGACTCCCCGTCGTGTAGATAACTACGATACGGGAGGGCT
TACCATCTGGCCCCAGTGCTGCAATGATACCGCGAGACCCACGCTCACCGGCTCCAGATTTATCAGCAAT
AAACCAGCCAGCCGGAAGGGCCGAGCGCAGAAGTGGTCCTGCAACTTTATCCGCCTCCATCCAGTCTATT
AATTGTTGCCGGGAAGCTAGAGTAAGTAGTTCGCCAGTTAATAGTTTGCGCAACGTTGTTGCCATTGCTA
CAGGCATCGTGGTGTCACGCTCGTCGTTTGGTATGGCTTCATTCAGCTCCGGTTCCCAACGATCAAGGCG
AGTTACATGATCCCCCATGTTGTGCAAAAAAGCGGTTAGCTCCTTCGGTCCTCCGATCGTTGTCAGAAGT
AAGTTGGCCGCAGTGTTATCACTCATGGTTATGGCAGCACTGCATAATTCTCTTACTGTCATGCCATCCG
TAAGATGCTTTTCTGTGACTGGTGAGTACTCAACCAAGTCATTCTGAGAATAGTGTATGCGGCGACCGAG
TTGCTCTTGCCCGGCGTCAATACGGGATAATACCGCGCCACATAGCAGAACTTTAAAAGTGCTCATCATT
GGAAAACGTTCTTCGGGGCGAAAACTCTCAAGGATCTTACCGCTGTTGAGATCCAGTTCGATGTAACCCA
CTCGTGCACCCAACTGATCTTCAGCATCTTTTACTTTCACCAGCGTTTCTGGGTGAGCAAAAACAGGAAG
GCAAAATGCCGCAAAAAAGGGAATAAGGGCGACACGGAAATGTTGAATACTCATACTCTTCCTTTTTCAA
TATTATTGAAGCATTTATCAGGGTTATTGTCTCATGAGCGGATACATATTTGAATGTATTTAGAAAAATA
AACAAATAGGGGTTCCGCGCACATTTCCCCGAAAAGTGCCACCTG
[124 nt withheld, positions 5086-5209]
C
[91 nt withheld, positions 5211-5301]
A
[49 nt withheld, positions 5303-5351]
CCTTTGACGTTGGAGTCCACGTTCTTT
[37 nt withheld, positions 5379-5415]
ACCCTATCTCGGTCTATTCTTTTGATTTATAAGGGATTTTGCCGATTTCGGCCTATTGGTTAAAAAATGA
GCTGATTTAACAAAAATTTAACGCGAATTTTAACAAAATATTAACGCTTACAATTTGCCATTCGCCATTC
AGGCTGCGCAACTGTTGGGAAGGGCGATCGGTGCGGGCCTCTTCGCTATTACGCCAGCCCAAGCTACCAT
GATAAGTAAGTAATATTAAGGTACGGGAGGTACTTGGAGCGGCCGC
